>Addgene plasmid #39570 | KHBD00457 | depositor partial sequence | sequence record 50010 | KHBD00457 sequence 1254 bps
ATGTTACTACACGAGAGTGCCGCCAGCATGGAACAGAGTATGCCCGAGAACCTCAGCACTCACATGTACG
GCGAGTGTGAAGTGAATCCAACGCTGGCAAAGTGTCCCGATCCAGTGAATGTCGATCATGAGCTGCCCAC
CAAAGAATCCTGTGCCTCGACTACCATAGTCAGTACGTCGCCAACCAGCGCCACGAGCACCACCAAAGTC
AAGCTGAGCTTCAGTGTGGATCGTCTGTTGGGCTCGGAACCCGAGGAATCCCACCGGCAGAGCTCCTCCT
CGCCCTCGACCAAGTCATGCTGCGATGGCAGCATTCTAGCCTGCTGCTCCTTCCCCCACTGCTTCAGCCA
GGCGAATGCCGAATCCCGTAGGTTTGGACATGCCACGCTTCCGCCCACTTTCACACCCACTTCATCGCAC
ACGTACCCCTTCGTGGGTCTGGATAAGCTGTTCCCTGGCCCCTATATGGATTACAAATCAGTGCTCAGAC
CGACGCCAATTCGGGCAGCAGAACACGCCGCACCCACTTATCCCACGCTGGCTACCAATGCGCTCCTCCG
CTTCCATCAACATCAGAAGCAGCAGCACCAGCAGCATCATCATCATCAGCACCATCCCAAACACCTCCAT
CAGCAGCACAAGCCCCCGCCACACAACTCGACGACAGCCTCGGCGCTACTGGCGCCGCTCCACAGCCTCA
CGAGCCTCCAGCTGACGCAACAGCAGCAGCGATTTCTGGGCAAGGCGCCGCAGCAGCTCCTGGACATAGC
GCCCACCTCGCCCGCCGCCGCCGCCGCTGCCACATCCCAGAACGGTGCACATGGACATGGAGGTGGCAAT
GGCCAGGGCAACGCCTCAGCCGGAAGCAATGGGAAGCGCAAGCGATCCTGGTCTCGCGCCGTCTTCTCGA
ATCTGCAGCGCAAGGGCCTGGAGATTCAGTTCCAGCAGCAGAAGTACATCACCAAGCCAGATCGCCGCAA
GCTGGCGGCACGACTGAATCTCACCGACGCTCAGGTCAAGGTGTGGTTCCAGAACCGTCGCATGAAGTGG
CGGCACACGCGCGAGAATCTGAAGAGTGGCCAGGAGAAGCAGCCGAGTGCAGTACCCGAATCCGGAGGTG
TCTTCAAGACATCCACGCCATCCGGTGATGGTACGCCCCAGGAGGCACTCGACTACAGTTCCGATAGCTG
CTCCAGTGTGGATTTGAGCGAGCAGGCCGACGAAGATGATAATATTGAAATCAATGTGGTGGAG
