>Addgene plasmid #39570 | KHBD00457 | addgene partial sequence | sequence record 51463 | M13Rev
TAATGATTTTATTTTGACTGATAGTGACCTGTTCGTTGCAACAAATTGATAAGCAATGCTTTCTTATAAT
GCCAACTTTGTACAAGAAAGTTGGCAACTCCACCACATTGATTTCAATATTATCATCTTCGTCGGCCTGC
TCGCTCAAATCCACACTGGAGCAGCTATCGGAACTGTAGTCGAGTGCCTCCTGGGGCGTACCATCACCGG
ATGGCGTGGATGTCTTGAAGACACCTCCGGATTCGGGTACTGCACTCGGCTGCTTCTCCTGGCCACTCTT
CAGATTCTCGCGCGTGTGCCGCCACTTCATGCGACGGTTCTGGAACCACACCTTGACCTGAGCGTCGGTG
AGATTCAGTCGTGCCGCCAGCTTGCGGCGATCTGGCTTGGTGATGTACTTCTGCTGCTGGAACTGAATCT
CCAGGCCCTTGCGCTGCAGATTCGAGAAGACGGCGCGAGACCAGGATCGCTTGCGCTTCCCATTGCTTCC
GGCTGAGGCGTTGCCCTGGCCATTGCCACCTCCATGTCCATGTGCACCGTTCTGGGATGTGGCAGCGGCG
GCGGCGGCGGGCGAGGTGGGCGCTATGTCCAGGAGCTGCTGCGGCGCCTTGCCCAGAAATCGCTGCTGCT
GTTGCGTCAGCTGGAGGCTCGTGAGGCTGTGGAGCGGCGCCAGTAGCGCCGAGGCTGTCGTCGAGTTGTG
TGGCGGGGGCTTGTGCTGCTGATGGAGGTGTTTGGGATGGTGCTGATGATGATGATGCTGCTGGTGCTGC
TGCTTCTGATGT
