[The description below was written by a language model from this plasmid's Addgene catalogue record.]
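Description:
KHBD00457 is a Gateway entry clone built in the pDONR221 backbone (Invitrogen), carrying the open reading frame of the Drosophila melanogaster gene CG11607, also known as H2.0 or Homeodomain protein 2.0. The insert is recorded as 1254 bp in a backbone of about 2.5 kb once the donor cassette has been replaced. The plasmid is maintained in standard E. coli cloning strains as a high-copy vector under kanamycin selection. No feature table accompanies the record, so details such as the exact origin of replication and recombination site positions are not listed. As a product of Gateway cloning into a DONR vector, the ORF would be expected to sit between att recombination sites, flanked by the M13 forward and reverse primer sites that the record gives for sequencing.

The construct has no promoter driving the insert and is not an expression vector in itself. It serves as a shuttle from which the coding sequence can be transferred by recombination into destination vectors of choice. The depositor notes that ORFs in this collection were cloned open-ended, without a stop codon, which permits in-frame C-terminal fusions to tags or functional domains supplied by the destination vector. The clone belongs to a collection associated with a study on automated protein-DNA interaction screening of Drosophila regulatory elements, consistent with its use as a transcription factor ORF resource. The specific destination vectors or assay formats are not stated in the record.
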