Addgene plasmid #39570: KHBD00457
Depositing lab: Bart Deplancke. Depositing organization: Swiss Federal Institute of Technology (EPFL). Publication: Automated protein-DNA interaction screening of Drosophila regulatory elements. Korneel Hens, Jean-Daniel Feuz, Alina Isakova, Antonina Lagovitina, Andreas Massouras, Julien Bryois, Patrick Callaerts, Susan E. Celniker, Bart Deplancke. Nat Methods. 2011 Oct 30;8(12):1065-70. 10.1038/nmeth.1763 PubMed 22037703.
Backbone
  Vector backbone: pDONR221
  Backbone manufacturer: Invitrogen
  Backbone size w/o insert (bp): 2536
  Vector type: Gateway DONR vector
Growth in bacteria
  Bacterial resistance: Kanamycin, 50 μg/mL
  Growth temperature: 37°C
  Growth strain: DH5alpha
  Copy number: High Copy
Gene/Insert
  Gene/Insert name: CG11607 (alt names: FBgn0001170; H2.0; Homeodomain protein 2.0)
  Species: D. melanogaster (fly)
  Insert size (bp): 1254
  Entrez Gene: H2.0 (a.k.a. Dmel_CG11607, CG11607, Dmel\CG11607)
  Promoter: none
  Cloning method: Gateway Cloning
  Sequencing primers: 5′ M13-F20; 3′ M13R
Terms and licenses: Academic/Nonprofit Terms; Industry Terms: Not Available to Industry
Depositor comments: Please note that the ORFs in this collection were cloned open-ended (without a stop codon).
How to cite: KHBD00457 was a gift from Bart Deplancke (Addgene plasmid # 39570 ; http://n2t.net/addgene:39570 ; RRID:Addgene_39570)
